>Addgene plasmid #119015 | pRVV688 | depositor full sequence | sequence record 225185 | pRVV688 sequence 11226 bps
CTAAATTGTAAGCGTTAATATTTTGTTAAAATTCGCGTTAAATTTTTGTTAAATCAGCTCATTTTTTAAC
CAATAGGCCGAAATCGGCAAAATCCCTTATAAATCAAAAGAATAGACCGAGATAGGGT
[37 nt withheld, positions 129-165]
AAAGAACGTGGACTCCAACGTCAAAGG
[49 nt withheld, positions 193-241]
T
[91 nt withheld, positions 243-333]
G
[124 nt withheld, positions 335-458]
CCCATTCGCCATTCAGGCTGCGCAACTGTTGGGAAGGGCGATCGGTGCGGGCCTCTTCGCTATTACGCCA
GCTGGCGAAAGGGGGATGTGCTGCAAGGCGATTAAGTTGGGTAACGCCAGGGTTTTCCCAGTCACGACGT
TGTAAAACGACGGCCAGTGAATTGTAATACGACTCACTATAGGGCGAATTGGGTACGTACCGGGCCCTAG
TATGTATGTAAGTTAATAAAACCCATTTTTGCGGAAAGTAGATAAAAAAAACATTTTTTTTTTTTACTGC
ACTGGATATCATTGAACTTATCTGATCAGTTTTAAATTTACTTCGATCCAAGGGTATTTGATGTACCAGG
TTCTTTCGATTACCTCTCACTCAAAATGACATTCCACTCAAAGTCAGCGCTGTTTGCCTCCTTCTCTGTC
CACAGAAATATCGCCGTCTCTTTCGCCGCTGCGTCCGCTATCTCTTTCGCCACCGTTTGTAGCGTTACGT
AGCGTCAATGTCCGCCTTCAGTTGCATTTTGTCAGCGGTTTCGTGACGAAGCTCCAAGCGGTTTACGCCA
TCAATTAAACACAAAGTGCTGTGCCAAAACTCCTCTCGCTTCTTATTTTTGTTTGTTTTTTGAGTGATTG
GGGTGGTGATTGGTTTTGGGTGGGTAAGCAGGGGAAAGTGTGAAAAATCCCGGCAATGGGCCAAGAGGAT
CAGGAGCTATTAATTCGCGGAGGCAGCAAACACCCATCTGCCGAGCATCTGAACAATGTGAGTAGTACAT
GTGCATACATCTTAAGTTCACTTGATCTATAGGAACTGCGATTGCAACATCAAATTGTCTGCGGCGTGAG
AACTGCGACCCACAAAAATCCCAAACCGCAATTGCACAAACAAATAGTGACACGAAACAGATTATTCTGG
TAGCTGTTCTCGCTATATAAGACAATTTTTGAGATCATATCATGATCAAGACATCTAAAGGCATTCATTT
TCGACTATATTCTTTTTTACAAAAAATATAACAACCAGATATTTTAAGCTGATCCTAGATGCACAAAAAA
TAAATAAAAGTATAAACCTACTTCGTAGGATACTTCGGGGTACTTTTTGTTCGGGGTTAGATGAGCATAA
CGCTTGTAGTTGATATTTGAGATCCCCTATCATTGCAGGGTGACAGCGGAGCGGCTTCGCAGAGCTGCAT
TAACCAGGGCTTCGGGCAGGCCAAAAACTACGGCACGCTCCGGCCACCCAGTCCGCCGGAGGACTCCGGT
TCAGGGAGCGGCCAACTAGCCGAGAACCTCACCTATGCCTGGCACAATATGGACATCTTTGGGGCGGTCA
ATCAGCCGGGCTCCGGATGGCGGCAGCTGGTCAACCGGACACGCGGACTATTCTGCAACGAGCGACACAT
ACCGGCGCCCAGGAAACATTTGCTCAAGAACGGTGAGTTTCTATTCGCAGTCGGCTGATCTGTGTGAAAT
CTTAATAAAGGGTCCAATTACCAATTTGAAACTCAGTTTGCGGCGTGGCCTATCCGGGCGAACTTTTGGC
CGTGATGGGCAGTTCCGGTGCCGGAAAGACGACCCTGCTGAATGCCCTTGCCTTTCGATCGCCGCAGGGC
ATCCAAGTATCGCCATCCGGGATGCGACTGCTCAATGGCCAACCTGTGGACGCCAAGGAGATGCAGGCCA
GGTGCGCCTATGTCCAGCAGGATGACCTCTTTATCGGCTCCCTAACGGCCAGGGAACACCTGATTTTCCA
GGCCATGGTGCGGATGCCACGACATCTGACCTATCGGCAGCGAGTGGCCCGCGTGGATCAGGTGATCCAG
GAGCTTTCGCTCAGCAAATGTCAGCACACGATCATCGGTGTGCCCGGCAGGGTGAAAGGTCTGTCCGGCG
GAGAAAGGAAGCGTCTGGCATTCGCCTCCGAGGCACTAACCGATCCGCCGCTTCTGATCTGCGATGAGCC
CACCTCCGGACTGGACTCATTTACCGCCCACAGCGTCGTCCAGGTGCTGAAGAAGCTGTCGCAGAAGGGC
AAGACCGTCATCCTGACCATTCATCAGCCGTCTTCCGAGCTGTTTGAGCTCTTTGACAAGATCCTTCTGA
TGGCCGAGGGCAGGGTAGCTTTCTTGGGCACTCCCAGCGAAGCCGTCGACTTCTTTTCCTAGTGAGTTCG
ATGTGTTTATTAAGGGTATCTAGCATTACATTACATCTCAACTCCTATCCAGCGTGGGTGCCCAGTGTCC
TACCAACTACAATCCGGCGGACTTTTACGTACAGGTGTTGGCCGTTGTGCCCGGACGGGAGATCGAGTCC
CGTGATCGGATCGCCAAGATATGCGACAATTTTGCTATTAGCAAAGTAGCCCGGGATATGGAGCAGTTGT
TGGCCACCAAAAATTTGGAGAAGCCACTGGAGCAGCCGGAGAATGGGTACACCTACAAGGCCACCTGGTT
CATGCAGTTCCGGGCGGTCCTGTGGCGATCCTGGCTGTCGGTGCTCAAGGAACCACTCCTCGTAAAAGTG
CGACTTATTCAGACAACGGTGAGTGGTTCCAGTGGAAACAAATGATATAACGCTTACAATTCTTGGAAAC
AAATTCGCTAGATTTTAGTTAGAATTGCCTGATTCCACACCCTTCTTAGTTTTTTTCAATGAGATGTATA
GTTTATAGTTTTGCAGAAAATAAATAAATTTCATTTAACTCGCGAACATGTTGAAGATATGAATATTAAT
GAGATGCGAGTAACATTTTAATTTGCAGATGGTTGCCATCTTGATTGGCCTCATCTTTTTGGGCCAACAA
CTCACGCAAGTGGGCGTGATGAATATCAACGGAGCCATCTTCCTCTTCCTGACCAACATGACCTTTCAAA
ACGTCTTTGCCACGATAAATGTAAGTCTTGTTTAGAATACATTTGCATATTAATAATTTACTAACTTTCT
AATGAATCGATTCGATTTAGGTGTTCACCTCAGAGCTGCCAGTTTTTATGAGGGAGGCCCGAAGTCGACT
TTATCGCTGTGACACATACTTTCTGGGCAAAACGATTGCCGAATTACCGCTTTTTCTCACAGTGCCACTG
GTCTTCACGGCGATTGCCTATCCGATGATCGGACTGCGGGCCGGAGTGCTGCACTTCTTCAACTGCCTGG
CGCTGGTCACTCTGGTGGCCAATGTGTCAACGTCCTTCGGATATCTAATATCCTGCGCCAGCTCCTCGAC
CTCGATGGCGCTGTCTGTGGGTCCGCCGGTTATCATACCATTCCTGCTCTTTGGCGGCTTCTTCTTGAAC
TCGGGCTCGGTGCCAGTATACCTCAAATGGTTGTCGTACCTCTCATGGTTCCGTTACGCCAACGAGGGTC
TGCTGATTAACCAATGGGCGGACGTGGAGCCGGGCGAAATTAGCTGCACATCGTCGAACACCACGTGCCC
CAGTTCGGGCAAGGTCATCCTGGAGACGCTTAACTTCTCCGCCGCCGATCTGCCGCTGGACTACGTGGGT
CTGGCCATTCTCATCGTGAGCTTCCGGGTGCTCGCATATCTGGCTCTAAGACTTCGGGCCCGACGCAAGG
AGTAGCCGACATATATCCGAAATAACTGCTTGTTTTTTTTTTTTACCATTATTACCATCGTGTTTACTGT
TTATTGCCCCCTCAAAAAGCTAATGTAATTATATTTGTGCCAATAAAAACAAGATATGACCTATAGAATA
CAAGTATTTCCCCTTCGAACATCCCCACAAGTAGACTTTGGATTTGTCTTCTAACCAAAAGACTTACACA
CCTGCATACCTTACATCAAAAACTCGTTTATCGCTACATAAAACACCGGGATATATTTTTTATATACATA
CTTTTCAAATCGCGCGCCCTCTTCATAATTCACCTCCACCACACCACGTTTCGTAGTTGCTCTTTCGCTG
TCTCCCACCCGCTCTCCGCAACACATTCACCTTTTGTTCGACGACCTTGGAGCGACTGTCGTTAGTTCCG
CGCGATTCGGTTCGCTCAAATGGTTCCGAGTGGTTCATTTCGTCTCAATAGAAATTAGTAATAAATATTT
GTATGTACAATTTATTTGCTCCAATATATTTGTATATATTTCCCTCACAGCTATATTTATTCTAATTTAA
TATTATGACTTTTTAAGGTAATTTTTTGTGACCTGTTCGGAGTGATTAGCGTTACAATTTGAACTGAAAG
TGACATCCAGTGTTTGTTCCTTGTGTAGATGCATCTCAAAAAAATGGTGGGCATAATAGTGTTGTTTATA
TATATCAAAAATAACAACTATAATAATAAGAATACATTTAATTTAGAAAATGCTTGGATTTCACTGGAAC
TAGGCTAGATTTAAATGCATGCCCTGCAGGAAGCTTCCTAGGAGGCCTAGATCTGCGGCCGCTCCAACTC
GCTTAATTGCGAGTTTTTATTTCGTTTATTTCAATTAAGGTAACTAAAAAACTCCTTTTAATTAACCGCG
AGCTCGCCCGGGGATCTAATTCAATTAGAGACTAATTCAATTAGAGCTAATTCAATTAGGATCCAAGCTT
ATCGATTTCGAACCCTCGACCGCCGGAGTATAAATAGAGGCGCTTCGTCTACGGAGCGACAATTCAATTC
AAACAAGCAAAGTGAACACGTCGCTAAGCGAAAGCTAAGCAAATAAACAAGCGCAGCTGAACAAGCTAAA
CAATCGGGCGGCCGCACTAGAGCCGGTCGCCACCATGAGGTCTTCCAAGAATGTTATCAAGGAGTTCATG
AGGTTTAAGGTTCGCATGGAAGGAACGGTCAATGGGCACGAGTTTGAAATAGAAGGCGAAGGAGAGGGGA
GGCCATACGAAGGCCACAATACCGTAAAGCTTAAGGTAACCAAGGGGGGACCTTTGCCATTTGCTTGGGA
TATTTTGTCACCACAATTTCAGTATGGAAGCAAGGTATATGTCAAGCACCCTGCCGACATACCAGACTAT
AAAAAGCTGTCATTTCCTGAAGGATTTAAATGGGAAAGGGTCATGAACTTTGAAGACGGTGGCGTCGTTA
CTGTAACCCAGGATTCCAGTTTGCAGGATGGCTGTTTCATCTACAAGGTCAAGTTCATTGGCGTGAACTT
TCCTTCCGATGGACCTGTTATGCAAAAGAAGACAATGGGCTGGGAAGCCAGCACTGAGCGTTTGTATCCT
CGTGATGGCGTGTTGAAAGGAGAGATTCATAAGGCTCTGAAGCTGAAAGACGGTGGTCATTACCTAGTTG
AATTCAAAAGTATTTACATGGCAAAGAAGCCTGTGCAGCTACCAGGGTACTACTATGTTGACTCCAAACT
GGATATAACAAGCCACAACGAAGACTATACAATCGTTGAGCAGTATGAAAGAACCGAGGGACGCCACCAT
CTGTTCCTTTAGCGGCCATCGAATTCGAGCTCGCCCACTAAGCGTCGCGCCACTTCAACGCTCGATGGGA
GCGTCATTGGTGGGCGGGGTAACCGTCGAAATCAGTGTTTACGCTTCCAATCGCAACAAAAAATTCACTG
CAACACTGAAAAGCATACGAAAACGATGAAGATTGTACGAGAAACCATAAAGTATTTTATCCACAAAGAC
ACGTATAGCAGAAAAGCCAAGTTAACTCGGCGATAAGTTGTGTACACAAGAATAAAATCGGCCAGATTCA
GTGTTGTCAGAAATAAGAAAACCCCACTATGTTTTTCTTTGCCTTTTCTTTCTCCCAGCGATCATTCATT
TCGTGGTGAAAGAACGGGGTCATTGCACGGAGTTTCGACTGCGGGAAAGCAGAGCTGCCGTTCACTTCGT
CTATAATTAGCGCTTTCTATTTTCCCCGATTCGGGCCGCTGCTGCGCTTTTCCGCCTGCTGTTTGTGGCA
AGTGTAGCAGCAGGCTGTGCACGCAGTGTGGCATGCACTTGGCTTTCCACCGTTGGTATCGATTCTCTGG
GACGATGAGTCATTCCTTTCGGGGCCACAGCATAATCGTTGCCAGCTCACCGAAATGGTGACTTCATTTC
TTAACTGCCGTCAAGCATGCGATTGTACATACATACATATTTATATATGTACATATTTATGTGACTATGG
TAGGTCGATATAATAGCAATCAACGCAAGCAAATGTGTCAGTCCTGCTTACAGGAACGATTCTATTTAGT
AATTTTCGTTGTATAAAGTAATTATGTATGTATGTAAGCCCCATAAATCTGAAACAATTAGGCAAAACCA
TGCGAAGCTCAATTCGAAGTTCCTATTCTTCAAAAGGTATAGGAACTTCCTAGAATCCCAAAACAAACTG
GTTATTGTGGTAGGTCATTTGTTTGGCAGAAAGAAAACTCGAGAAATTTCTCTGGCCGTTATTCGTTATT
CTCTCTTTTCTTTTTGGGTCTCTCCCTCTCTGCACTAATGCTCTCTCACTCTGTCACACAGTAAACGGCA
TACTGCTCTCGTTGGTTCGAGAGAGCGCGCCTCGAATGTTCGCGAAAAGAGCGCCGGAGTATAAATAGAG
GCGCTTCGTCTACGGAGCGACAATTCAATTCAAACAAGCAAAGTGAACACGTCGCTAAGCGAAAGCTAAG
CAAATAAACAAGCGCAGCTGAACAAGCTAAACAATCTGCAGTAAAGTGCAAGTTAAAGTGAATCAATTAA
AAGTAACCAGCAACCAAGTAAATCAACTGCAACTACTGAAATCTGCCAAGAAGTAATTATTGAATACAAG
AAGAGAACTCTGGGGGATCTGATCAAGAGACAGGATGAGGATCGTTTCGCATGATTGAACAAGATGGATT
GCACGCAGGTTCTCCGGCCGCTTGGGTGGAGAGGCTATTCGGCTATGACTGGGCACAACAGACAATCGGC
TGCTCTGATGCCGCCGTGTTCCGGCTGTCAGCGCAGGGGCGCCCGGTTCTTTTTGTCAAGACCGACCTGT
CCGGTGCCCTGAATGAACTGCAGGACGAGGCAGCGCGGCTATCGTGGCTGGCCACGACGGGCGTTCCTTG
CGCAGCTGTGCTCGACGTTGTCACTGAAGCGGGAAGGGACTGGCTGCTATTGGGCGAAGTGCCGGGGCAG
GATCTCCTGTCATCTCACCTTGCTCCTGCCGAGAAAGTATCCATCATGGCTGATGCAATGCGGCGGCTGC
ATACGCTTGATCCGGCTACCTGCCCATTCGACCACCAAGCGAAACATCGCATCGAGCGAGCACGTACTCG
GATGGAAGCCGGTCTTGTCGATCAGGATGATCTGGACGAAGAGCATCAGGGGCTCGCGCCAGCCGAACTG
TTCGCCAGGCTCAAGGCGCGCATGCCCGACGGCGAGGATCTCGTCGTGACCCATGGCGATGCCTGCTTGC
CGAATATCATGGTGGAAAATGGCCGCTTTTCTGGATTCATCGACTGTGGCCGGCTGGGTGTGGCGGACCG
CTATCAGGACATAGCGTTGGCTACCCGTGATATTGCTGAAGAGCTTGGCGGCGAATGGGCTGACCGCTTC
CTCGTGCTTTACGGTATCGCCGCTCCCGATTCGCAGCGCATCGCCTTCTATCGCCTTCTTGACGAGTTCT
TCTGAGAAGTTCCTATTCTTCAAAAGGTATAGGAACTTCACCGGTAAGGAGTTTTTTAGTTACCTTAATT
GAAATAAACGAAATAAAAACTCGCAATTAAGCGAGTTGGAGGCGCGCCGCTAGCCATATGGGGATTGGTG
GCGACGACTCCTGGAGCCCGTCAGTATCGGCGGAATTACAGCTGAGCGCCGGTCGCTACCATTACCAGTT
GGTCTGGTGTCAAAAATAATAATAACCGGGCAGGCCATGTCTGCCCGTATTTCGCGTAAGGAAATCCCTC
GAGGGTACCTCTAGAGGATCTTTGTGAAGGAACCTTACTTCTGTGGTGTGACATAATTGGACAAACTACC
TACAGAGATTTAAAGCTCTAAGGTAAATATAAAATTTTTAAGTGTATAATGTGTTAAACTACTGATTCTA
ATTGTTTGTGTATTTTAGATTCCAACCTATGGAACTGATGAATGGGAGCAGTGGTGGAATGCCTTTAATG
AGGAAAACCTGTTTTGCTCAGAAGAAATGCCATCTAGTGATGATGAGGCTACTGCTGACTCTCAACATTC
TACTCCTCCAAAAAAGAAGAGAAAGGTAGAAGACCCCAAGGACTTTCCTTCAGAATTGCTAAGTTTTTTG
AGTCATGCTGTGTTTAGTAATAGAACTCTTGCTTGCTTTGCTATTTACACCACAAAGGAAAAAGCTGCAC
TGCTATACAAGAAAATTATGGAAAAATATTTGATGTATAGTGCCTTGACTAGAGATCATAATCAGCCATA
CCACATTTGTAGAGGTTTTACTTGCTTTAAAAAACCTCCCACACCTCCCCCTGAACCTGAAACATAAAAT
GAATGCAATTGTTGTTGTTAACTTGTTTATTGCAGCTTATAATGGTTACAAATAAAGCAATAGCATCACA
AATTTCACAAATAAAGCATTTTTTTCACTGCATTCTAGTTGTGGTTTGTCCAAACTCATCAATGTATCTT
ATCATGTCTGGATCCACTAGTTCTAGCCAGCTTTTGTTCCCTTTAGTGAGGGTTAATTTCGAGCTTGGCG
TAATCATGGTCATAGCTGTTTCCTGTGTGAAATTGTTATCCGCTCACAATTCCACACAACATACGAGCCG
GAAGCATAAAGTGTAAAGCCTGGGGTGCCTAATGAGTGAGCTAACTCACATTAATTGCGTTGCGCTCACT
GCCCGCTTTCCAGTCGGGAAACCTGTCGTGCCAGCTGCATTAATGAATCGGCCAACGCGCGGGGAGAGGC
GGTTTGCGTATTGGGCGCTCTTCCGCTTCCTCGCTCACTGACTCGCTGCGCTCGGTCGTTCGGCTGCGGC
GAGCGGTATCAGCTCACTCAAAGGCGGTAATACGGTTATCCACAGAATCAGGGGATAACGCAGGAAAGAA
CATGTGAGCAAAAGGCCAGCAAAAGGCCAGGAACCGTAAAAAGGCCGCGTTGCTGGCGTTTTTCCATAGG
CTCCGCCCCCCTGACGAGCATCACAAAAATCGACGCTCAAGTCAGAGGTGGCGAAACCCGACAGGACTAT
AAAGATACCAGGCGTTTCCCCCTGGAAGCTCCCTCGTGCGCTCTCCTGTTCCGACCCTGCCGCTTACCGG
ATACCTGTCCGCCTTTCTCCCTTCGGGAAGCGTGGCGCTTTCTCATAGCTCACGCTGTAGGTATCTCAGT
TCGGTGTAGGTCGTTCGCTCCAAGCTGGGCTGTGTGCACGAACCCCCCGTTCAGCCCGACCGCTGCGCCT
TATCCGGTAACTATCGTCTTGAGTCCAACCCGGTAAGACACGACTTATCGCCACTGGCAGCAGCCACTGG
TAACAGGATTAGCAGAGCGAGGTATGTAGGCGGTGCTACAGAGTTCTTGAAGTGGTGGCCTAACTACGGC
TACACTAGAAGGACAGTATTTGGTATCTGCGCTCTGCTGAAGCCAGTTACCTTCGGAAAAAGAGTTGGTA
GCTCTTGATCCGGCAAACAAACCACCGCTGGTAGCGGTGGTTTTTTTGTTTGCAAGCAGCAGATTACGCG
CAGAAAAAAAGGATCTCAAGAAGATCCTTTGATCTTTTCTACGGGGTCTGACGCTCAGTGGAACGAAAAC
TCACGTTAAGGGATTTTGGTCATGAGATTATCAAAAAGGATCTTCACCTAGATCCTTTTAAATTAAAAAT
GAAGTTTTAAATCAATCTAAAGTATATATGAGTAAACTTGGTCTGACAGTTACCAATGCTTAATCAGTGA
GGCACCTATCTCAGCGATCTGTCTATTTCGTTCATCCATAGTTGCCTGACTCCCCGTCGTGTAGATAACT
ACGATACGGGAGGGCTTACCATCTGGCCCCAGTGCTGCAATGATACCGCGAGACCCACGCTCACCGGCTC
CAGATTTATCAGCAATAAACCAGCCAGCCGGAAGGGCCGAGCGCAGAAGTGGTCCTGCAACTTTATCCGC
CTCCATCCAGTCTATTAATTGTTGCCGGGAAGCTAGAGTAAGTAGTTCGCCAGTTAATAGTTTGCGCAAC
GTTGTTGCCATTGCTACAGGCATCGTGGTGTCACGCTCGTCGTTTGGTATGGCTTCATTCAGCTCCGGTT
CCCAACGATCAAGGCGAGTTACATGATCCCCCATGTTGTGCAAAAAAGCGGTTAGCTCCTTCGGTCCTCC
GATCGTTGTCAGAAGTAAGTTGGCCGCAGTGTTATCACTCATGGTTATGGCAGCACTGCATAATTCTCTT
ACTGTCATGCCATCCGTAAGATGCTTTTCTGTGACTGGTGAGTACTCAACCAAGTCATTCTGAGAATAGT
GTATGCGGCGACCGAGTTGCTCTTGCCCGGCGTCAATACGGGATAATACCGCGCCACATAGCAGAACTTT
AAAAGTGCTCATCATTGGAAAACGTTCTTCGGGGCGAAAACTCTCAAGGATCTTACCGCTGTTGAGATCC
AGTTCGATGTAACCCACTCGTGCACCCAACTGATCTTCAGCATCTTTTACTTTCACCAGCGTTTCTGGGT
GAGCAAAAACAGGAAGGCAAAATGCCGCAAAAAAGGGAATAAGGGCGACACGGAAATGTTGAATACTCAT
ACTCTTCCTTTTTCAATATTATTGAAGCATTTATCAGGGTTATTGTCTCATGAGCGGATACATATTTGAA
TGTATTTAGAAAAATAAACAAATAGGGGTTCCGCGCACATTTCCCCGAAAAGTGCCAC
Features (pLannotate 1.2.2; 23 found; start..end, strand, type, name):
     30..458     -  rep_origin     f1 ori (sequence partly withheld): f1 bacteriophage origin of replication; arrow indicates direction of (+) strand synthesis
    463..620     -  CDS            lacZα (fragment): LacZα fragment of β-galactosidase; lacZ fragment
    623..641     +  promoter       T7 promoter: promoter for bacteriophage T7 RNA polymerase
    665..4801    +  gene           mini-white: white; This modified version of the white gene lacks part of the first intron.
   5031..5153    +  promoter       hsp70 promoter (fragment): Drosophila melanogaster hsp70Bb promoter
   5183..5857    +  CDS            DsRed: DsRed is a basic (constitutively fluorescent) red fluorescent protein published in 1999, derived from Discosoma sp..
   6738..7190    +  promoter       hsp70 promoter: Drosophila melanogaster hsp70Bb promoter
   7229..8020    +  CDS            neo: KKA2_KLEPN - Also known as kan, nptII. Experimental evidence at protein level: Swiss-Prot protein existence level 1. Resistance to kanamycin, neomycin, paromomycin, ribostamycin, butirosin and gentamicin B. From Klebsiella pneumoniae.
   8142..8247    +  CDS            lacZ (fragment): β-galactosidase; lacZ
   8315..8389    +  CDS            small t antigen (fragment): SV40 (simian virus 40) small t antigen
   8391..8456    +  intron         small t intron: SV40 (simian virus 40) small t antigen intron
   8586..8606    +  CDS            SV40 NLS: nuclear localization signal of SV40 (simian virus 40) large T antigen
   8613..8747    +  CDS            LT_POVHA (fragment): Protein inferred from homology: Swiss-Prot protein existence level 3. Isoform large T antigen is a key early protein essential for both driving viral replication and inducing cellular transformation. Plays a role in viral genome replication by driving entry of quiescent cells into the cell cycle and by autoregulating the synthesis of viral early mRNA. Displays highly oncogenic activities by corrupting the host cellular checkpoint mechanisms that guard cell division and the transcription, replication, and repair of DNA. Participates in the modulation of cellular gene expression preceeding viral
   8772..8855    +  CDS            large T antigen (fragment): large T antigen from SV40 (simian virus 40)
   8878..9012    +  polyA_signal   SV40 poly(A) signal: SV40 polyadenylation signal
   9038..9056    -  promoter       T3 promoter: promoter for bacteriophage T3 RNA polymerase
   9099..9121    -  protein_bind   lac operator (fragment): The lac repressor binds to the lac operator to inhibit transcription in E. coli. This inhibition can be relieved by adding lactose or isopropyl-β-D-thiogalactopyranoside (IPTG). lac repressor encoded by lacI
   9125..9155    -  promoter       lac promoter: promoter for the E. coli lac operon
   9170..9191    -  protein_bind   CAP binding site: CAP binding activates transcription in the presence of cAMP. E. coli catabolite activator protein
   9204..9296    -  CDS            lacI (fragment): lac repressor; lacI; The lac repressor binds to the lac operator to inhibit transcription in E. coli. This inhibition can be relieved by adding lactose or isopropyl-β-D-thiogalactopyranoside (IPTG).
   9479..10067   -  rep_origin     ori: high-copy-number ColE1/pMB1/pBR322/pUC origin of replication
  10238..11098   -  CDS            AmpR: β-lactamase; bla; confers resistance to ampicillin, carbenicillin, and related antibiotics
  11099..11203   -  promoter       AmpR promoter: bla
