>Addgene plasmid #119015 | pRVV688 | addgene full sequence | sequence record 232899 | Addgene NGS Result
CTAAATTGTAAGCGTTAATATTTTGTTAAAATTCGCGTTAAATTTTTGTTAAATCAGCTCATTTTTTAAC
CAATAGGCCGAAATCGGCAAAATCCCTTATAAATCAAAAGAATAGACCGAGATAGGGT
[37 nt withheld, positions 129-165]
AAAGAACGTGGACTCCAACGTCAAAGG
[49 nt withheld, positions 193-241]
T
[91 nt withheld, positions 243-333]
G
[124 nt withheld, positions 335-458]
CCCATTCGCCATTCAGGCTGCGCAACTGTTGGGAAGGGCGATCGGTGCGGGCCTCTTCGCTATTACGCCA
GCTGGCGAAAGGGGGATGTGCTGCAAGGCGATTAAGTTGGGTAACGCCAGGGTTTTCCCAGTCACGACGT
TGTAAAACGACGGCCAGTGAATTGTAATACGACTCACTATAGGGCGAATTGGGTACGTACCGGGCCCCTA
GTATGTATGTAAGTTAATAAAACCCATTTTTGCGGAAAGTAGATAAAAAAAACATTTTTTTTTTTTACTG
CACTGGATATCATTGAACTTATCTGATCAGTTTTAAATTTACTTCGATCCAAGGGTATTTGATGTACCAG
GTTCTTTCGATTACCTCTCACTCAAAATGACATTCCACTCAAAGTCAGCGCTGTTTGCCTCCTTCTCTGT
CCACAGAAATATCGCCGTCTCTTTCGCCGCTGCGTCCGCTATCTCTTTCGCCACCGTTTGTAGCGTTACG
TAGCGTCAATGTCCGCCTTCAGTTGCATTTTGTCAGCGGTTTCGTGACGAAGCTCCAAGCGGTTTACGCC
ATCAATTAAACACAAAGTGCTGTGCCAAAACTCCTCTCGCTTCTTATTTTTGTTTGTTTTTTGAGTGATT
GGGGTGGTGATTGGTTTTGGGTGGGTAAGCAGGGGAAAGTGTGAAAAATCCCGGCAATGGGCCAAGAGGA
TCAGGAGCTATTAATTCGCGGAGGCAGCAAACACCCATCTGCCGAGCATCTGAACAATGTGAGTAGTACA
TGTGCATACATCTTAAGTTCACTTGATCTATAGGAACTGCGATTGCAACATCAAATTGTCTGCGGCGTGA
GAACTGCGACCCACAAAAATCCCAAACCGCAATTGCACAAACAAATAGTGACACGAAACAGATTATTCTG
GTAGCTGTTCTCGCTATATAAGACAATTTTTGAGATCATATCATGATCAAGACATCTAAAGGCATTCATT
TTCGACTATATTCTTTTTTACAAAAAATATAACAACCAGATATTTTAAGCTGATCCTAGATGCACAAAAA
ATAAATAAAAGTATAAACCTACTTCGTAGGATACTTCGGGGTACTTTTTGTTCGGGGTTAGATGAGCATA
ACGCTTGTAGTTGATATTTGAGATCCCCTATCATTGCAGGGTGACAGCGGAGCGGCTTCGCAGAGCTGCA
TTAACCAGGGCTTCGGGCAGGCCAAAAACTACGGCACGCTCCGGCCACCCAGTCCGCCGGAGGACTCCGG
TTCAGGGAGCGGCCAACTAGCCGAGAACCTCACCTATGCCTGGCACAATATGGACATCTTTGGGGCGGTC
AATCAGCCGGGCTCCGGATGGCGGCAGCTGGTCAACCGGACACGCGGACTATTCTGCAACGAGCGACACA
TACCGGCGCCCAGGAAACATTTGCTCAAGAACGGTGAGTTTCTATTCGCAGTCGGCTGATCTGTGTGAAA
TCTTAATAAAGGGTCCAATTACCAATTTGAAACTCAGTTTGCGGCGTGGCCTATCCGGGCGAACTTTTGG
CCGTGATGGGCAGTTCCGGTGCCGGAAAGACGACCCTGCTGAATGCCCTTGCCTTTCGATCGCCGCAGGG
CATCCAAGTATCGCCATCCGGGATGCGACTGCTCAATGGCCAACCTGTGGACGCCAAGGAGATGCAGGCC
AGGTGCGCCTATGTCCAGCAGGATGACCTCTTTATCGGCTCCCTAACGGCCAGGGAACACCTGATTTTCC
AAGCCATGGTGCGGATGCCACGACATCTGACCTATCGGCAGCGAGTGGCCCGCGTGGATCAGGTGATCCA
GGAGCTTTCGCTCAGCAAATGTCAGCACACGATCATCGGTGTGCCCGGCAGGGTGAAAGGTCTGTCCGGC
GGAGAAAGGAAGCGTCTGGCATTCGCCTCCGAGGCTCTAACCGATCCGCCGCTTCTGATCTGCGATGAGC
CCACCTCCGGACTGGACTCCTTTACCGCCCACAGCGTCGTCCAGGTGCTGAAGAAGCTGTCGCAGAAGGG
CAAGACCGTCATCCTGACCATTCATCAGCCGTCTTCCGAGCTGTTTGAGCTCTTTGACAAGATCCTTCTG
ATGGCCGAGGGCAGGGTAGCTTTCTTGGGCACTCCCAGCGAAGCCGTCGACTTCTTTTCCTAGTGAGTTC
GATGTGTTTATTAAGGGTATCTAGTATTACATAACATCTCAACTCCTATCCAGCGTGGGTGCCCAGTGTC
CTACCAACTACAATCCGGCGGACTTTTACGTACAGGTGTTGGCCGTTGTGCCCGGACGGGAGATCGAGTC
CCGTGATCGGATCGCCAAGATATGCGACAATTTTGCCATTAGCAAAGTAGCCCGGGATATGGAGCAGTTG
TTGGCCACCAAAAATCTGGAGAAGCCACTGGAGCAGCCGGAGAATGGGTACACCTACAAGGCCACCTGGT
TCATGCAGTTCCGGGCGGTCCTGTGGCGATCCTGGCTGTCGGTGCTCAAGGAACCACTCCTCGTAAAAGT
GCGACTTATTCAGACAACGGTGAGTGGTTCCAGTGGAAACAAATGATATAACGCTTACAATTCTTGGAAA
CAAATTCGCTAGATTTTAGATAGAATTGCCTGATTCCACACCCTTCTTAGTTTTTTTCAATGAGATGTAT
AGTTTATAGTTTTGCAGAAGATAAATAAATTTCATTTAACTCGCGAATATTAATGAGATGCGAGTAACAT
TTTAATTTGCAGATGGTTGCCATCTTGATTGGCCTCATCTTTTTGGGCCAACAACTCACGCAAGTGGGTG
TGATGAATATCAACGGAGCCATCTTCCTCTTCCTGACCAACATGACCTTTCAAAACGTCTTTGCCACGAT
AAATGTAAGTCATGTTTAGAATACATTTGCATTTCAATAATTTACTAACTTTCTAATGAATCGATTCGAT
TTAGGTGTTCACCTCAGAGCTGCCAGTTTTTATGAGGGAGGCCCGAAGTCGACTTTATCGCTGTGACACA
TACTTTCTGGGCAAAACGATTGCCGAATTGCCGCTTTTTCTCACAGTGCCACTGGTCTTCACGGCGATTG
CCTATCCGATGATCGGACTGCGGGCCGGAGTGCTGCACTTCTTCAACTGCCTGGCGCTGGTCACTCTGGT
GGCCAATGTGTCAACGTCCTTCGGATATCTAATATCCTGCGCCAGCTCCTCGACCTCGATGGCGCTGTCT
GTGGGTCCGCCGGTTATCATACCATTCCTGCTCTTTGGCGGCTTCTTCTTGAACTCGGGCTCGGTGCCAG
TATACCTCAAATGGTTGTCGTACCTCTCATGGTTCCGTTACGCCAACGAGGGTCTGCTGATTAACCAATG
GGCGGACGTGGAGCCGGGCGAAATTAGCTGCACATCGTCGAACACCACGTGCCCCAGTTCGGGCAAGGTC
ATCCTGGAGACGCTTAACTTCTCCGCCGCCGATCTGCCGCTGGACTACGTGGGTCTGGCCATTCTCATCG
TGAGCTTCCGGGTGCTCGCATATCTGGCTCTAAGACTTCGGGCCCGACGCAAGGAGTAGCCGACATATAT
CCGAAATAACTGCTTGTTTTTTTTTTTTACCATTATTACCATCGTGTTTACTGTTTATTGCCCCCTCAAA
AAGCTAATGTAATTATATTTGTGCCAATAAAAACAAGATATGACCTATAGAATACAAGTATTTCCCCTTC
GAACATCCCCACAAGTAGACTTTGGATTTGTCTTCTAACCAAAAGACTTACACACCTGCATACCTTACAT
CAAAAACTCGTTTATCGCTACATAAAACACCGGGATATATTTTTTATATACATACTTTTCAAATCGCGCG
CCCTCTTCATAATTCACCTCCACCACACCACGTTTCGTAGTTGCTCTTTCGCTGTCTCCCACCCGCTCTC
CGCAACACATTCACCTTTTGTTCGACGACCTTGGAGCGACTGTCGTTAGTTCCGCGCGATTCGGTTCGCT
CAAATGGTTCCGAGTGGTTCATTTCGTCTCAATAGAAATTAGTAATAAATATTTGTATGTACAATTTATT
TGCTCCAATATATTTGTATATATTTCCCTCACAGCTATATTTATTCTAATTTAATATTATGACTTTTTAA
GGTAATTTTTTGTGACCTGTTCGGAGTGATTAGCGTTACAATTTGAACTGAAAGTGACATCCAGTGTTTG
TTCCTTGTGTAGATGCATCTCAAAAAAATGGTGGGCATAATAGTGTTGTTTATATATATCAAAAATAACA
ACTATAATAATAAGAATACATTTAATTTAGAAAATGCTTGGATTTCACTGGAACTAGGCTAGATTTAAAT
GCATGCCCTGCAGGAAGCTTCCTAGGAGGCCTAGATCTGCGGCCGCTCCAACTCGCTTAATTGCGAGTTT
TTATTTCGTTTATTTCAATTAAGGTAACTAAAAAACTCCTTTTAATTAACCGCGAGCTCGCCCGGGGATC
TAATTCAATTAGAGACTAATTCAATTAGAGCTAATTCAATTAGGATCCAAGCTTATCGATTTCGAACCCT
CGACCGCCGGAGTATAAATAGAGGCGCTTCGTCTACGGAGCGACAATTCAATTCAAACAAGCAAAGTGAA
CACGTCGCTAAGCGAAAGCTAAGCAAATAAACAAGCGCAGCTGAACAAGCTAAACAATCGGGCGGCCGCA
CTAGAGCCGGTCGCCACCATGAGGTCTTCCAAGAATGTTATCAAGGAGTTCATGAGGTTTAAGGTTCGCA
TGGAAGGAACGGTCAATGGGCACGAGTTTGAAATAGAAGGCGAAGGAGAGGGGAGGCCATACGAAGGCCA
CAATACCGTAAAGCTTAAGGTAACCAAGGGGGGACCTTTGCCATTTGCTTGGGATATTTTGTCACCACAA
TTTCAGTATGGAAGCAAGGTATATGTCAAGCACCCTGCCGACATACCAGACTATAAAAAGCTGTCATTTC
CTGAAGGATTTAAATGGGAAAGGGTCATGAACTTTGAAGACGGTGGCGTCGTTACTGTAACCCAGGATTC
CAGTTTGCAGGATGGCTGTTTCATCTACAAGGTCAAGTTCATTGGCGTGAACTTTCCTTCCGATGGACCT
GTTATGCAAAAGAAGACAATGGGCTGGGAAGCCAGCACTGAGCGTTTGTATCCTCGTGATGGCGTGTTGA
AAGGAGAGATTCATAAGGCTCTGAAGCTGAAAGACGGTGGTCATTACCTAGTTGAATTCAAAAGTATTTA
CATGGCAAAGAAGCCTGTGCAGCTACCAGGGTACTACTATGTTGACTCCAAACTGGATATAACAAGCCAC
AACGAAGACTATACAATCGTTGAGCAGTATGAAAGAACCGAGGGACGCCACCATCTGTTCCTTTAGCGGC
CATCGAATTCGAGCTCGCCCACTAAGCGTCGCGCCACTTCAACGCTCGATGGGAGCGTCATTGGTGGGCG
GGGTAACCGTCGAAATCAGTGTTTACGCTTCCAATCGCAACAAAAAATTCACTGCAACACTGAAAAGCAT
ACGAAAACGATGAAGATTGTACGAGAAACCATAAAGTATTTTATCCACAAAGACACGTATAGCAGAAAAG
CCAAGTTAACTCGGCGATAAGTTGTGTACACAAGAATAAAATCGGCCAGATTCAGTGTTGTCAGAAATAA
GAAAACCCCACTATGTTTTTCTTTGCCTTTTCTTTCTCCCAGCGATCATTCATTTCGTGGTGAAAGAACG
GGGTCATTGCACGGAGTTTCGACTGCGGGAAAGCAGAGCTGCCGTTCACTTCGTCTATAATTAGCGCTTT
CTATTTTCCCCGATTCGGGCCGCTGCTGCGCTTTTCCGCCTGCTGTTTGTGGCAAGTGTAGCAGCAGGCT
GTGCACGCAGTGTGGCATGCACTTGGCTTTCCACCGTTGGTATCGATTCTCTGGGACGATGAGTCATTCC
TTTCGGGGCCACAGCATAATCGTTGCCAGCTCACCGAAATGGTGACTTCATTTCTTAACTGCCGTCAAGC
ATGCGATTGTACATACATACATATTTATATATGTACATATTTATGTGACTATGGTAGGTCGATATAATAG
CAATCAACGCAAGCAAATGTGTCAGTCCTGCTTACAGGAACGATTCTATTTAGTAATTTTCGTTGTATAA
AGTAATTATGTATGTATGTAAGCCCCATAAATCTGAAACAATTAGGCAAAACCATGCGAAGCTCAATTCG
AAGTTCCTATTCTTCAAAAGGTATAGGAACTTCCTAGAATCCCAAAACAAACTGGTTATTGTGGTAGGTC
ATTTGTTTGGCAGAAAGAAAACTCGAGAAATTTCTCTGGCCGTTATTCGTTATTCTCTCTTTTCTTTTTG
GGTCTCTCCCTCTCTGCACTAATGCTCTCTCACTCTGTCACACAGTAAACGGCATACTGCTCTCGTTGGT
TCGAGAGAGCGCGCCTCGAATGTTCGCGAAAAGAGCGCCGGAGTATAAATAGAGGCGCTTCGTCTACGGA
GCGACAATTCAATTCAAACAAGCAAAGTGAACACGTCGCTAAGCGAAAGCTAAGCAAATAAACAAGCGCA
GCTGAACAAGCTAAACAATCTGCAGTAAAGTGCAAGTTAAAGTGAATCAATTAAAAGTAACCAGCAACCA
AGTAAATCAACTGCAACTACTGAAATCTGCCAAGAAGTAATTATTGAATACAAGAAGAGAACTCTGGGGG
ATCTGATCAAGAGACAGGATGAGGATCGTTTCGCATGATTGAACAAGATGGATTGCACGCAGGTTCTCCG
GCCGCTTGGGTGGAGAGGCTATTCGGCTATGACTGGGCACAACAGACAATCGGCTGCTCTGATGCCGCCG
TGTTCCGGCTGTCAGCGCAGGGGCGCCCGGTTCTTTTTGTCAAGACCGACCTGTCCGGTGCCCTGAATGA
ACTGCAGGACGAGGCAGCGCGGCTATCGTGGCTGGCCACGACGGGCGTTCCTTGCGCAGCTGTGCTCGAC
GTTGTCACTGAAGCGGGAAGGGACTGGCTGCTATTGGGCGAAGTGCCGGGGCAGGATCTCCTGTCATCTC
ACCTTGCTCCTGCCGAGAAAGTATCCATCATGGCTGATGCAATGCGGCGGCTGCATACGCTTGATCCGGC
TACCTGCCCATTCGACCACCAAGCGAAACATCGCATCGAGCGAGCACGTACTCGGATGGAAGCCGGTCTT
GTCGATCAGGATGATCTGGACGAAGAGCATCAGGGGCTCGCGCCAGCCGAACTGTTCGCCAGGCTCAAGG
CGCGCATGCCCGACGGCGAGGATCTCGTCGTGACCCATGGCGATGCCTGCTTGCCGAATATCATGGTGGA
AAATGGCCGCTTTTCTGGATTCATCGACTGTGGCCGGCTGGGTGTGGCGGACCGCTATCAGGACATAGCG
TTGGCTACCCGTGATATTGCTGAAGAGCTTGGCGGCGAATGGGCTGACCGCTTCCTCGTGCTTTACGGTA
TCGCCGCTCCCGATTCGCAGCGCATCGCCTTCTATCGCCTTCTTGACGAGTTCTTCTGAGAAGTTCCTAT
TCTTCAAAAGGTATAGGAACTTCACCGGTAAGGAGTTTTTTAGTTACCTTAATTGAAATAAACGAAATAA
AAACTCGCAATTAAGCGAGTTGGAGGCGCGCCGCTAGCCATATGGGGATTGGTGGCGACGACTCCTGGAG
CCCGTCAGTATCGGCGGAATTACAGCTGAGCGCCGGTCGCTACCATTACCAGTTGGTCTGGTGTCAAAAA
TAATAATAACCGGGCAGGCCATGTCTGCCCGTATTTCGCGTAAGGAAATCCCTCGAGGGTACCTCTAGAG
GATCTTTGTGAAGGAACCTTACTTCTGTGGTGTGACATAATTGGACAAACTACCTACAGAGATTTAAAGC
TCTAAGGTAAATATAAAATTTTTAAGTGTATAATGTGTTAAACTACTGATTCTAATTGTTTGTGTATTTT
AGATTCCAACCTATGGAACTGATGAATGGGAGCAGTGGTGGAATGCCTTTAATGAGGAAAACCTGTTTTG
CTCAGAAGAAATGCCATCTAGTGATGATGAGGCTACTGCTGACTCTCAACATTCTACTCCTCCAAAAAAG
AAGAGAAAGGTAGAAGACCCCAAGGACTTTCCTTCAGAATTGCTAAGTTTTTTGAGTCATGCTGTGTTTA
GTAATAGAACTCTTGCTTGCTTTGCTATTTACACCACAAAGGAAAAAGCTGCACTGCTATACAAGAAAAT
TATGGAAAAATATTTGATGTATAGTGCCTTGACTAGAGATCATAATCAGCCATACCACATTTGTAGAGGT
TTTACTTGCTTTAAAAAACCTCCCACACCTCCCCCTGAACCTGAAACATAAAATGAATGCAATTGTTGTT
GTTAACTTGTTTATTGCAGCTTATAATGGTTACAAATAAAGCAATAGCATCACAAATTTCACAAATAAAG
CATTTTTTTCACTGCATTCTAGTTGTGGTTTGTCCAAACTCATCAATGTATCTTATCATGTCTGGATCCA
CTAGTTCTAGCCAGCTTTTGTTCCCTTTAGTGAGGGTTAATTTCGAGCTTGGCGTAATCATGGTCATAGC
TGTTTCCTGTGTGAAATTGTTATCCGCTCACAATTCCACACAACATACGAGCCGGAAGCATAAAGTGTAA
AGCCTGGGGTGCCTAATGAGTGAGCTAACTCACATTAATTGCGTTGCGCTCACTGCCCGCTTTCCAGTCG
GGAAACCTGTCGTGCCAGCTGCATTAATGAATCGGCCAACGCGCGGGGAGAGGCGGTTTGCGTATTGGGC
GCTCTTCCGCTTCCTCGCTCACTGACTCGCTGCGCTCGGTCGTTCGGCTGCGGCGAGCGGTATCAGCTCA
CTCAAAGGCGGTAATACGGTTATCCACAGAATCAGGGGATAACGCAGGAAAGAACATGTGAGCAAAAGGC
CAGCAAAAGGCCAGGAACCGTAAAAAGGCCGCGTTGCTGGCGTTTTTCCATAGGCTCCGCCCCCCTGACG
AGCATCACAAAAATCGACGCTCAAGTCAGAGGTGGCGAAACCCGACAGGACTATAAAGATACCAGGCGTT
TCCCCCTGGAAGCTCCCTCGTGCGCTCTCCTGTTCCGACCCTGCCGCTTACCGGATACCTGTCCGCCTTT
CTCCCTTCGGGAAGCGTGGCGCTTTCTCATAGCTCACGCTGTAGGTATCTCAGTTCGGTGTAGGTCGTTC
GCTCCAAGCTGGGCTGTGTGCACGAACCCCCCGTTCAGCCCGACCGCTGCGCCTTATCCGGTAACTATCG
TCTTGAGTCCAACCCGGTAAGACACGACTTATCGCCACTGGCAGCAGCCACTGGTAACAGGATTAGCAGA
GCGAGGTATGTAGGCGGTGCTACAGAGTTCTTGAAGTGGTGGCCTAACTACGGCTACACTAGAAGAACAG
TATTTGGTATCTGCGCTCTGCTGAAGCCAGTTACCTTCGGAAAAAGAGTTGGTAGCTCTTGATCCGGCAA
ACAAACCACCGCTGGTAGCGGTGGTTTTTTTGTTTGCAAGCAGCAGATTACGCGCAGAAAAAAAGGATCT
CAAGAAGATCCTTTGATCTTTTCTACGGGGTCTGACGCTCAGTGGAACGAAAACTCACGTTAAGGGATTT
TGGTCATGAGATTATCAAAAAGGATCTTCACCTAGATCCTTTTAAATTAAAAATGAAGTTTTAAATCAAT
CTAAAGTATATATGAGTAAACTTGGTCTGACAGTTACCAATGCTTAATCAGTGAGGCACCTATCTCAGCG
ATCTGTCTATTTCGTTCATCCATAGTTGCCTGACTCCCCGTCGTGTAGATAACTACGATACGGGAGGGCT
TACCATCTGGCCCCAGTGCTGCAATGATACCGCGAGACCCACGCTCACCGGCTCCAGATTTATCAGCAAT
AAACCAGCCAGCCGGAAGGGCCGAGCGCAGAAGTGGTCCTGCAACTTTATCCGCCTCCATCCAGTCTATT
AATTGTTGCCGGGAAGCTAGAGTAAGTAGTTCGCCAGTTAATAGTTTGCGCAACGTTGTTGCCATTGCTA
CAGGCATCGTGGTGTCACGCTCGTCGTTTGGTATGGCTTCATTCAGCTCCGGTTCCCAACGATCAAGGCG
AGTTACATGATCCCCCATGTTGTGCAAAAAAGCGGTTAGCTCCTTCGGTCCTCCGATCGTTGTCAGAAGT
AAGTTGGCCGCAGTGTTATCACTCATGGTTATGGCAGCACTGCATAATTCTCTTACTGTCATGCCATCCG
TAAGATGCTTTTCTGTGACTGGTGAGTACTCAACCAAGTCATTCTGAGAATAGTGTATGCGGCGACCGAG
TTGCTCTTGCCCGGCGTCAATACGGGATAATACCGCGCCACATAGCAGAACTTTAAAAGTGCTCATCATT
GGAAAACGTTCTTCGGGGCGAAAACTCTCAAGGATCTTACCGCTGTTGAGATCCAGTTCGATGTAACCCA
CTCGTGCACCCAACTGATCTTCAGCATCTTTTACTTTCACCAGCGTTTCTGGGTGAGCAAAAACAGGAAG
GCAAAATGCCGCAAAAAAGGGAATAAGGGCGACACGGAAATGTTGAATACTCATACTCTTCCTTTTTCAA
TATTATTGAAGCATTTATCAGGGTTATTGTCTCATGAGCGGATACATATTTGAATGTATTTAGAAAAATA
AACAAATAGGGGTTCCGCGCACATTTCCCCGAAAAGTGCCAC
Features (pLannotate 1.2.2; 23 found; start..end, strand, type, name):
     30..458     -  rep_origin     f1 ori (sequence partly withheld): f1 bacteriophage origin of replication; arrow indicates direction of (+) strand synthesis
    463..620     -  CDS            lacZα (fragment): LacZα fragment of β-galactosidase; lacZ fragment
    623..641     +  promoter       T7 promoter: promoter for bacteriophage T7 RNA polymerase
    666..4785    +  gene           mini-white: white; This modified version of the white gene lacks part of the first intron.
   5015..5137    +  promoter       hsp70 promoter (fragment): Drosophila melanogaster hsp70Bb promoter
   5167..5841    +  CDS            DsRed: DsRed is a basic (constitutively fluorescent) red fluorescent protein published in 1999, derived from Discosoma sp..
   6722..7174    +  promoter       hsp70 promoter: Drosophila melanogaster hsp70Bb promoter
   7213..8004    +  CDS            neo: KKA2_KLEPN - Also known as kan, nptII. Experimental evidence at protein level: Swiss-Prot protein existence level 1. Resistance to kanamycin, neomycin, paromomycin, ribostamycin, butirosin and gentamicin B. From Klebsiella pneumoniae.
   8126..8231    +  CDS            lacZ (fragment): β-galactosidase; lacZ
   8299..8373    +  CDS            small t antigen (fragment): SV40 (simian virus 40) small t antigen
   8375..8440    +  intron         small t intron: SV40 (simian virus 40) small t antigen intron
   8570..8590    +  CDS            SV40 NLS: nuclear localization signal of SV40 (simian virus 40) large T antigen
   8597..8731    +  CDS            LT_POVHA (fragment): Protein inferred from homology: Swiss-Prot protein existence level 3. Isoform large T antigen is a key early protein essential for both driving viral replication and inducing cellular transformation. Plays a role in viral genome replication by driving entry of quiescent cells into the cell cycle and by autoregulating the synthesis of viral early mRNA. Displays highly oncogenic activities by corrupting the host cellular checkpoint mechanisms that guard cell division and the transcription, replication, and repair of DNA. Participates in the modulation of cellular gene expression preceeding viral
   8756..8839    +  CDS            large T antigen (fragment): large T antigen from SV40 (simian virus 40)
   8862..8996    +  polyA_signal   SV40 poly(A) signal: SV40 polyadenylation signal
   9022..9040    -  promoter       T3 promoter: promoter for bacteriophage T3 RNA polymerase
   9083..9105    -  protein_bind   lac operator (fragment): The lac repressor binds to the lac operator to inhibit transcription in E. coli. This inhibition can be relieved by adding lactose or isopropyl-β-D-thiogalactopyranoside (IPTG). lac repressor encoded by lacI
   9109..9139    -  promoter       lac promoter: promoter for the E. coli lac operon
   9154..9175    -  protein_bind   CAP binding site: CAP binding activates transcription in the presence of cAMP. E. coli catabolite activator protein
   9188..9280    -  CDS            lacI (fragment): lac repressor; lacI; The lac repressor binds to the lac operator to inhibit transcription in E. coli. This inhibition can be relieved by adding lactose or isopropyl-β-D-thiogalactopyranoside (IPTG).
   9463..10051   -  rep_origin     ori: high-copy-number ColE1/pMB1/pBR322/pUC origin of replication
  10222..11082   -  CDS            AmpR: β-lactamase; bla; confers resistance to ampicillin, carbenicillin, and related antibiotics
  11083..11187   -  promoter       AmpR promoter: bla
