[The description below was written by a language model from this plasmid's Addgene catalogue record and pLannotate feature annotations shown in this document.]
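Description:
pRVV688 is a CRISPR/Cas9 homology-directed repair donor plasmid built on pBluescript SK+, designed for installing TP901-1 attP-flanked "landing platforms" in the Drosophila melanogaster genome that can later be swapped by recombinase-mediated cassette exchange. It is maintained in E. coli as a high-copy plasmid through the ColE1/pUC origin and selected with ampicillin via the bla gene. The backbone also retains the f1 origin, the lacZα/lac promoter region, and the flanking T7 and T3 promoters typical of pBluescript.

The roughly 8 kb payload lies between the T7 and T3 promoters and carries three fly markers in the same orientation. The first is mini-white, which gives an eye-colour phenotype. The second is a DsRed coding sequence preceded by a minimal fragment of the hsp70Bb promoter; any enhancer driving that fragment is not annotated. The third is a neomycin phosphotransferase (neo) gene under a full hsp70 promoter, followed by SV40 small t intron and early-region fragments and the SV40 polyadenylation signal, which could allow drug-based selection.

The catalogued insert, the short TP901-1 phage attP sites, is not picked up by the automated annotation, so their exact positions relative to the markers cannot be read from the feature tables. By the stated design they flank the cassette, so that TP901-1 integrase can replace it with an attB-flanked sequence. No homology arms or guide RNA elements are annotated, and the record does not say where locus-specific arms would be cloned. The depositor and sequencing-derived records differ by 16 nt, with the discrepancy falling within mini-white, but show identical feature content.
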