Addgene plasmid #119015: pRVV688
Purpose: Donor vector for creation of TP901-1 attP-flanked platforms for cassette exchange using CRISPR/Cas9
Depositing lab: Richard Mann. Depositing organization: Columbia University. Publication: TP901-1 Phage Recombinase Facilitates Genome Engineering in Drosophila melanogaster. Voutev R, Mann RS. G3 (Bethesda). 2019 Jan 29. pii: g3.119.0002. doi: 10.1534/g3.119.0002. PubMed 30696702.
Backbone
  Vector backbone: pBluescript SK+
  Backbone size w/o insert (bp): 2958
  Total vector size (bp): 11226
  Vector type: CRISPR ; Donor vector for creation of platforms for cassette exchange
Growth in bacteria
  Bacterial resistance: Ampicillin, 100 μg/mL
  Growth temperature: 37°C
  Growth strain: DH5alpha
  Copy number: High Copy
Gene/Insert
  Gene/Insert name: TP901-1 attP sites
  Species: TP901-1 Lactococcus phage
  Insert size (bp): 65
Terms and licenses: Academic/Nonprofit Terms; Industry Terms: Not Available to Industry
How to cite: pRVV688 was a gift from Richard Mann (Addgene plasmid # 119015 ; http://n2t.net/addgene:119015 ; RRID:Addgene_119015)
